>Addgene plasmid #223793 | pGEX-4T1_GST-EGFP-ATG13_IDR (206-230aa) | addgene full sequence | sequence record 448231 | Addgene NGS Result
TATCGACTGTACGGTGCACCAATGCTTCTGGCGTCAGGCAGCCATCGGAAGCTGTGGTATGGCTGTGCAG
GTCGTAAATCACTGCATAATTCGTGTCGCTCAAGGCGCACTCCCGTTCTGGATAATGTTTTTTGCGCCGA
CATCATAACGGTTCTGGCAAATATTCTGAAATGAGCTGTTGACAATTAATCATCGGCTCGTATAATGTGT
GGAATTGTGAGCGGATAACAATTTCACACAGGAAACAGTATTCATGGCATCCCCTATACTAGGTTATTGG
AAAATTAAGGGCCTTGTGCAACCCACTCGACTTCTTTTGGAATATCTTGAAGAAAAATATGAAGAGCATT
TGTATGAGCGCGATGAAGGTGATAAATGGCGAAACAAAAAGTTTGAATTGGGTTTGGAGTTTCCCAATCT
TCCTTATTATATTGATGGTGATGTTAAATTAACACAGTCTATGGCCATCATACGTTATATAGCTGACAAG
CACAACATGTTGGGTGGTTGTCCAAAAGAGCGTGCAGAGATTTCAATGCTTGAAGGAGCGGTTTTGGATA
TTAGATACGGTGTTTCGAGAATTGCATATAGTAAAGACTTTGAAACTCTCAAAGTTGATTTTCTTAGCAA
GCTACCTGAAATGCTGAAAATGTTCGAAGATCGTTTATGTCATAAAACATATTTAAATGGTGATCATGTA
ACCCATCCTGACTTCATGTTGTATGACGCTCTTGATGTTGTTTTATACATGGACCCAATGTGCCTGGATG
CGTTCCCAAAATTAGTTTGTTTTAAAAAACGTATTGAAGCTATCCCACAAATTGATAAGTACTTGAAATC
CAGCAAGTATATAGCATGGCCTTTGCAGGGCTGGCAAGCCACGTTTGGTGGTGGCGACCATCCTCCAAAA
TCGGATGATTACGATATCCCAACGACCGAAAACCTGTATTTTCAGGGTGGTACCATGGTGAGCAAGGGCG
AGGAGCTGTTCACCGGGGTGGTGCCCATCCTGGTCGAGCTGGACGGCGACGTAAACGGCCACAAGTTCAG
CGTGTCCGGCGAGGGCGAGGGCGATGCCACCTACGGCAAGCTGACCCTGAAGTTCATCTGCACCACCGGC
AAGCTGCCCGTGCCCTGGCCCACCCTCGTGACCACCCTGACCTACGGCGTGCAGTGCTTCAGCCGCTACC
CCGACCACATGAAGCAGCACGACTTCTTCAAGTCCGCCATGCCCGAAGGCTACGTCCAGGAGCGCACCAT
CTTCTTCAAGGACGACGGCAACTACAAGACCCGCGCCGAGGTGAAGTTCGAGGGCGACACCCTGGTGAAC
CGCATCGAGCTGAAGGGCATCGACTTCAAGGAGGACGGCAACATCCTGGGGCACAAGCTGGAGTACAACT
ACAACAGCCACAACGTCTATATCATGGCCGACAAGCAGAAGAACGGCATCAAGGTGAACTTCAAGATCCG
CCACAACATCGAGGACGGCAGCGTGCAGCTCGCCGACCACTACCAGCAGAACACCCCCATCGGCGACGGC
CCCGTGCTGCTGCCCGACAACCACTACCTGAGCACCCAGTCCAAGCTGAGCAAAGACCCCAACGAGAAGC
GCGATCACATGGTCCTGCTGGAGTTCGTGACCGCCGCCGGGATCACTCTCGGCATGGACGAGCTGTACAA
GGGTACCGGTGGTCCTATTATGGGAATCATTATCGACCACTTCGTGGATAGACCATACCCCAGTAGCTCC
CCTATGCATCCATGCAACTGACCCGGGTGACTCGAGCGGCCGCATCGTGACTGACTGACGATCTGCCTCG
CGCGTTTCGGTGATGACGGTGAAAACCTCTGACACATGCAGCTCCCGGAGACGGTCACAGCTTGTCTGTA
AGCGGATGCCGGGAGCAGACAAGCCCGTCAGGGCGCGTCAGCGGGTGTTGGCGGGTGTCGGGGCGCAGCC
ATGACCCAGTCACGTAGCGATAGCGGAGTGTATAATTCTTGAAGACGAAAGGGCCTCGTGATACGCCTAT
TTTTATAGGTTAATGTCATGATAATAATGGTTTCTTAGACGTCAGGTGGCACTTTTCGGGGAAATGTGCG
CGGAACCCCTATTTGTTTATTTTTCTAAATACATTCAAATATGTATCCGCTCATGAGACAATAACCCTGA
TAAATGCTTCAATAATATTGAAAAAGGAAGAGTATGAGTATTCAACATTTCCGTGTCGCCCTTATTCCCT
TTTTTGCGGCATTTTGCCTTCCTGTTTTTGCTCACCCAGAAACGCTGGTGAAAGTAAAAGATGCTGAAGA
TCAGTTGGGTGCACGAGTGGGTTACATCGAACTGGATCTCAACAGCGGTAAGATCCTTGAGAGTTTTCGC
CCCGAAGAACGTTTTCCAATGATGAGCACTTTTAAAGTTCTGCTATGTGGCGCGGTATTATCCCGTGTTG
ACGCCGGGCAAGAGCAACTCGGTCGCCGCATACACTATTCTCAGAATGACTTGGTTGAGTACTCACCAGT
CACAGAAAAGCATCTTACGGATGGCATGACAGTAAGAGAATTATGCAGTGCTGCCATAACCATGAGTGAT
AACACTGCGGCCAACTTACTTCTGACAACGATCGGAGGACCGAAGGAGCTAACCGCTTTTTTGCACAACA
TGGGGGATCATGTAACTCGCCTTGATCGTTGGGAACCGGAGCTGAATGAAGCCATACCAAACGACGAGCG
TGACACCACGATGCCTGCAGCAATGGCAACAACGTTGCGCAAACTATTAACTGGCGAACTACTTACTCTA
GCTTCCCGGCAACAATTAATAGACTGGATGGAGGCGGATAAAGTTGCAGGACCACTTCTGCGCTCGGCCC
TTCCGGCTGGCTGGTTTATTGCTGATAAATCTGGAGCCGGTGAGCGTGGGTCTCGCGGTATCATTGCAGC
ACTGGGGCCAGATGGTAAGCCCTCCCGTATCGTAGTTATCTACACGACGGGGAGTCAGGCAACTATGGAT
GAACGAAATAGACAGATCGCTGAGATAGGTGCCTCACTGATTAAGCATTGGTAACTGTCAGACCAAGTTT
ACTCATATATACTTTAGATTGATTTAAAACTTCATTTTTAATTTAAAAGGATCTAGGTGAAGATCCTTTT
TGATAATCTCATGACCAAAATCCCTTAACGTGAGTTTTCGTTCCACTGAGCGTCAGACCCCGTAGAAAAG
ATCAAAGGATCTTCTTGAGATCCTTTTTTTCTGCGCGTAATCTGCTGCTTGCAAACAAAAAAACCACCGC
TACCAGCGGTGGTTTGTTTGCCGGATCAAGAGCTACCAACTCTTTTTCCGAAGGTAACTGGCTTCAGCAG
AGCGCAGATACCAAATACTGTCCTTCTAGTGTAGCCGTAGTTAGGCCACCACTTCAAGAACTCTGTAGCA
CCGCCTACATACCTCGCTCTGCTAATCCTGTTACCAGTGGCTGCTGCCAGTGGCGATAAGTCGTGTCTTA
CCGGGTTGGACTCAAGACGATAGTTACCGGATAAGGCGCAGCGGTCGGGCTGAACGGGGGGTTCGTGCAC
ACAGCCCAGCTTGGAGCGAACGACCTACACCGAACTGAGATACCTACAGCGTGAGCTATGAGAAAGCGCC
ACGCTTCCCGAAGGGAGAAAGGCGGACAGGTATCCGGTAAGCGGCAGGGTCGGAACAGGAGAGCGCACGA
GGGAGCTTCCAGGGGGAAACGCCTGGTATCTTTATAGTCCTGTCGGGTTTCGCCACCTCTGACTTGAGCG
TCGATTTTTGTGATGCTCGTCAGGGGGGCGGAGCCTATGGAAAAACGCCAGCAACGCGGCCTTTTTACGG
TTCCTGGCCTTTTGCTGGCCTTTTGCTCACATGTTCTTTCCTGCGTTATCCCCTGATTCTGTGGATAACC
GTATTACCGCCTTTGAGTGAGCTGATACCGCTCGCCGCAGCCGAACGACCGAGCGCAGCGAGTCAGTGAG
CGAGGAAGCGGAAGAGCGCCTGATGCGGTATTTTCTCCTTACGCATCTGTGCGGTATTTCACACCGCATA
AATTCCGACACCATCGAATGGCGCAAAACCTTTCGCGGTATGGCATGATAGCGCCCGGAAGAGAGTCAAT
TCAGGGTGGTGAATGTGAAACCAGTAACGTTATACGATGTCGCAGAGTATGCCGGTGTCTCTTATCAGAC
CGTTTCCCGCGTGGTGAACCAGGCCAGCCACGTTTCTGCGAAAACGCGGGAAAAAGTGGAAGCGGCGATG
GCGGAGCTGAATTACATTCCCAACCGCGTGGCACAACAACTGGCGGGCAAACAGTCGTTGCTGATTGGCG
TTGCCACCTCCAGTCTGGCCCTGCACGCGCCGTCGCAAATTGTCGCGGCGATTAAATCTCGCGCCGATCA
ACTGGGTGCCAGCGTGGTGGTGTCGATGGTAGAACGAAGCGGCGTCGAAGCCTGTAAAGCGGCGGTGCAC
AATCTTCTCGCGCAACGCGTCAGTGGGCTGATCATTAACTATCCGCTGGATGACCAGGATGCCATTGCTG
TGGAAGCTGCCTGCACTAATGTTCCGGCGTTATTTCTTGATGTCTCTGACCAGACACCCATCAACAGTAT
TATTTTCTCCCATGAAGACGGTACGCGACTGGGCGTGGAGCATCTGGTCGCATTGGGTCACCAGCAAATC
GCGCTGTTAGCGGGCCCATTAAGTTCTGTCTCGGCGCGTCTGCGTCTGGCTGGCTGGCATAAATATCTCA
CTCGCAATCAAATTCAGCCGATAGCGGAACGGGAAGGCGACTGGAGTGCCATGTCCGGTTTTCAACAAAC
CATGCAAATGCTGAATGAGGGCATCGTTCCCACTGCGATGCTGGTTGCCAACGATCAGATGGCGCTGGGC
GCAATGCGCGCCATTACCGAGTCCGGGCTGCGCGTTGGTGCGGATATCTCGGTAGTGGGATACGACGATA
CCGAAGACAGCTCATGTTATATCCCGCCGTTAACCACCATCAAACAGGATTTTCGCCTGCTGGGGCAAAC
CAGCGTGGACCGCTTGCTGCAACTCTCTCAGGGCCAGGCGGTGAAGGGCAATCAGCTGTTGCCCGTCTCA
CTGGTGAAAAGAAAAACCACCCTGGCGCCCAATACGCAAACCGCCTCTCCCCGCGCGTTGGCCGATTCAT
TAATGCAGCTGGCACGACAGGTTTCCCGACTGGAAAGCGGGCAGTGAGCGCAACGCAATTAATGTAAGTT
AGCTCACTCATTAGGCACCCCAGGCTTTACACTTTATGCTTCCGGCTCGTATGTTGTGTGGAATTGTGAG
CGGATAACAATTTCACACAGGAAACAGCTATGACCATGATTACGGATTCACTGGCCGTCGTTTTACAACG
TCGTGACTGGGAAAACCCTGGCGTTACCCAACTTAATCGCCTTGCAGCACATCCCCCTTTCGCCAGCTGG
CGTAATAGCGAAGAGGCCCGCACCGATCGCCCTTCCCAACAGTTGCGCAGCCTGAATGGCGAATGGCGCT
TTGCCTGGTTTCCGGCACCAGAAGCGGTGCCGGAAAGCTGGCTGGAGTGCGATCTTCCTGAGGCCGATAC
TGTCGTCGTCCCCTCAAACTGGCAGATGCACGGTTACGATGCGCCCATCTACACCAACGTGACCTATCCC
ATTACGGTCAATCCGCCGTTTGTTCCCACGGAGAATCCGACGGGTTGTTACTCGCTCACATTTAATGTTG
ATGAAAGCTGGCTACAGGAAGGCCAGACGCGAATTATTTTTGATGGCGTTGGAATTAGCT
Features (pLannotate 1.2.2; 19 found; start..end, strand, type, name):
    179..207     +  promoter       tac promoter: strong E. coli promoter; hybrid between the trp and lac UV5 promoters
    215..231     +  protein_bind   lac operator: The lac repressor binds to the lac operator to inhibit transcription in E. coli. This inhibition can be relieved by adding lactose or isopropyl-β-D-thiogalactopyranoside (IPTG). lac repressor encoded by lacI
    260..911     +  CDS            GST (fragment): glutathione S-transferase from Schistosoma japonicum
    938..957     +  CDS            TEV site (fragment): tobacco etch virus (TEV) protease recognition and cleavage site
    965..1681    +  CDS            mEGFP: mEGFP is a basic (constitutively fluorescent) green fluorescent protein published in 2002, derived from Aequorea victoria. It has moderate acid sensitivity.
   1694..1768    +  CDS            Atg13 (fragment): ATG13_MOUSE - Also known as D2Ertd391e, Kiaa0652. Experimental evidence at protein level: Swiss-Prot protein existence level 1. Autophagy factor required for autophagosome formation and mitophagy. Target of the TOR kinase signaling pathway that regulates autophagy through the control of the phosphorylation status of ATG13 and ULK1, and the regulation of the ATG13-ULK1-RB1CC1 complex. Through its regulation of ULK1 activity, plays a role in the regulation of the kinase activity of mTORC1 and cell proliferation. From Mus musculus (Mouse).
   1813..1852    +  CDS            rop (fragment): Rop protein, which maintains plasmids at low copy number; rop
   1954..1994    +  misc_feature   bom (fragment): basis of mobility region from pBR322
   2099..2203    +  promoter       AmpR promoter: bla
   2204..3064    +  CDS            AmpR: β-lactamase; bla; confers resistance to ampicillin, carbenicillin, and related antibiotics
   3235..3823    +  rep_origin     ori: high-copy-number ColE1/pMB1/pBR322/pUC origin of replication
   4009..4060    -  misc_feature   bom (fragment): basis of mobility region from pBR322
   4067..4144    +  promoter       lacI promoter: lacI
   4145..5227    +  CDS            lacI: lac repressor; lacI; The lac repressor binds to the lac operator to inhibit transcription in E. coli. This inhibition can be relieved by adding lactose or isopropyl-β-D-thiogalactopyranoside (IPTG).
   5240..5261    +  protein_bind   CAP binding site: CAP binding activates transcription in the presence of cAMP. E. coli catabolite activator protein
   5276..5306    +  promoter       lac promoter: promoter for the E. coli lac operon
   5314..5330    +  protein_bind   lac operator: The lac repressor binds to the lac operator to inhibit transcription in E. coli. This inhibition can be relieved by adding lactose or isopropyl-β-D-thiogalactopyranoside (IPTG). lac repressor encoded by lacI
   5350..5523    +  CDS            lacZα: LacZα fragment of β-galactosidase; lacZ fragment
   5787..103     -  CDS            yciV (fragment) (across the origin): RNAAM_ECOLI - Also known as trpH From Escherichia coli (strain K12).
