[The description below was written by a language model from this plasmid's Addgene catalogue record and pLannotate feature annotations shown in this document.]
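Description:
pGEX-4T1_GST-EGFP-ATG13_IDR (206-230aa) is a bacterial expression plasmid of about 5.8 kb built on the pGEX-4T1 backbone and intended for producing a recombinant fusion protein in E. coli for purification. It replicates from a ColE1/pMB1-type origin and is selected with ampicillin through the β-lactamase (AmpR) gene and its own promoter. The backbone also carries lacI under its native promoter, together with residual pBR322-derived bom and rop fragments and a lac promoter/lacZα remnant typical of pGEX vectors.

The expression cassette is driven by the strong hybrid tac promoter followed by a lac operator, so transcription is held off by the plasmid-encoded Lac repressor and switched on with IPTG. The open reading frame begins with Schistosoma japonicum glutathione S-transferase, which allows capture on glutathione resin. This is followed by a sequence annotated as a TEV protease recognition site, a green fluorescent protein, and then a short 75-nt segment encoding residues 206–230 of the intrinsically disordered region of human ATG13. The insert was introduced by Gibson cloning. The automated annotation matches this segment to mouse Atg13, presumably reflecting sequence conservation, whereas the catalogue entry specifies the human gene. It likewise labels the fluorescent protein mEGFP, while the plasmid name says EGFP.

ATG13 is a component of the ULK1 autophagy initiation complex, and the associated study concerns biochemical reconstitution of BNIP3/NIX-dependent mitophagy initiation. A GST- and GFP-tagged peptide of this kind would suit in vitro binding or recruitment assays that map interaction regions within ATG13, but the record itself states only that the plasmid is for recombinant protein expression and purification.
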