Addgene plasmid #223793: pGEX-4T1_GST-EGFP-ATG13_IDR (206-230aa)
Purpose: Expression of recombinant protein for purification
Depositing lab: Sascha Martens. Depositing organization: University of Vienna. Publication: Reconstitution of BNIP3/NIX-mitophagy initiation reveals hierarchical flexibility of the autophagy machinery. Adriaenssens E, Schaar S, Cook ASI, Stuke JFM, Sawa-Makarska J, Nguyen TN, Ren X, Schuschnig M, Romanov J, Khuu G, Uoselis L, Lazarou M, Hummer G, Hurley JH, Martens S. Nat Cell Biol. 2025 Jul 25. doi: 10.1038/s41556-025-01712-y. PubMed 40715440.
Backbone
  Vector backbone: pGEX-4T1
  Vector type: Bacterial Expression
Growth in bacteria
  Bacterial resistance: Ampicillin, 100 μg/mL
  Growth temperature: 37°C
  Growth strain: DH5alpha
  Copy number: Unknown
Gene/Insert
  Gene/Insert name: ATG13 IDR
  Species: H. sapiens (human)
  Mutation: aa 206-230 only
  Entrez Gene: ATG13 (a.k.a. KIAA0652, PARATARG8)
  Tag / fusion protein: GST-EGFP (N terminal on insert)
  Cloning method: Gibson Cloning
Terms and licenses: Academic/Nonprofit Terms; Industry Terms: Not Available to Industry
Depositor comments: Internal #: SMc2506 . Please visit https://doi.org/10.1101/2024.08.28.609967 for bioRxiv preprint.
How to cite: pGEX-4T1_GST-EGFP-ATG13_IDR (206-230aa) was a gift from Sascha Martens (Addgene plasmid # 223793 ; http://n2t.net/addgene:223793 ; RRID:Addgene_223793)
